Addgene plasmid #132345: PV422
Purpose: SthCascade DsRed targeting crRNA expression cassette for Zea mays
Depositing lab: Joshua Young. Depositing organization: Corteva Agriscience. Publication: The repurposing of type I-E CRISPR-Cascade for gene activation in plants. Young JK, Gasior SL, Jones S, Wang L, Navarro P, Vickroy B, Barrangou R. Commun Biol. 2019 Oct 18;2:383. doi: 10.1038/s42003-019-0637-6. eCollection 2019. PubMed 31646186.
Backbone
  Vector backbone: PHP66813
  Vector type: Plant Expression
Growth in bacteria
  Bacterial resistance: Ampicillin, 100 μg/mL
  Growth temperature: 37°C
  Growth strain: DH5alpha
  Copy number: High Copy
Gene/Insert
  Gene/Insert name: SthCascade DsRed targeting crRNA
  gRNA/shRNA sequence: unknown
  Species: Synthetic
  Cloning method: Restriction Enzyme; 5′ cloning site Unknown (unknown if destroyed); 3′ cloning site Unknown (unknown if destroyed)
Terms and licenses: Academic/Nonprofit Terms; Industry Terms: Not Available to Industry
How to cite: PV422 was a gift from Joshua Young (Addgene plasmid # 132345 ; http://n2t.net/addgene:132345 ; RRID:Addgene_132345)
