[The description below was written by a language model from this plasmid's Addgene catalogue record and pLannotate feature annotations shown in this document.]
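Description:
PV422 is a 4,432 bp plant expression plasmid built on the PHP66813 backbone and designed to deliver a CRISPR RNA (crRNA) expression cassette into Zea mays. The synthetic insert encodes a crRNA that directs the Streptococcus thermophilus type I-E Cascade complex (SthCascade) to a DsRed target. It belongs to a body of work that repurposed type I-E CRISPR-Cascade for gene activation in plants. In that setting the crRNA would supply the targeting component, with the Cascade proteins coming from elsewhere, since no Cascade coding sequences are annotated here.

Two full-length sequence records, one from the depositor and one from repository sequencing, give the same set of features with different start coordinates. Both show a pBluescript-type cloning vector. It has a high-copy ColE1/pUC origin for propagation in E. coli, an ampicillin resistance gene (β-lactamase) with its own promoter for selection, and an f1 phage origin that permits single-stranded DNA production. It also carries the usual lac promoter/operator, CAP site, and lacZα and lacI fragments. T7 and T3 promoters and split remnants of the multiple cloning site flank the insert region of about 1.5 kb.

Most of that region is unannotated, so the plant promoter driving the crRNA, the repeat-spacer arrangement, the terminator and the spacer sequence itself are not stated in the record. The only feature called inside the insert is a roughly 390 bp fragment matching yeast FLP recombinase. It is too short to encode a functional enzyme, and the record does not explain its role. No plant selectable marker or T-DNA borders are annotated.
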