Features (pLannotate 1.2.2; 14 found; start..end, strand, type, name):
     96..114     +  promoter       T7 promoter: promoter for bacteriophage T7 RNA polymerase
    123..164     -  misc_feature   MCS (fragment): pBluescript multiple cloning site
   1282..1668    -  CDS            FLP1 (fragment): FLP_YEAST - Experimental evidence at protein level: Swiss-Prot protein existence level 1. Part of the plasmid amplification system, which corrects any decrease in copy number caused by a rare missegregation event. Catalyzes the recombination between the large inverted repetitions of the 2-micron plasmid during plasmid replication. This recombination event changes the direction of one of the two replication forks in the bidirectionally replicating molecule, effectively resulting in multiple rounds of replication from a single initiation event. Binds specifically to the FLP recognition target (F
   1669..1704    -  misc_feature   MCS (fragment): pBluescript multiple cloning site
   1717..1735    -  promoter       T3 promoter: promoter for bacteriophage T3 RNA polymerase
   1780..1796    -  protein_bind   lac operator: The lac repressor binds to the lac operator to inhibit transcription in E. coli. This inhibition can be relieved by adding lactose or isopropyl-β-D-thiogalactopyranoside (IPTG). lac repressor encoded by lacI
   1804..1834    -  promoter       lac promoter: promoter for the E. coli lac operon
   1849..1870    -  protein_bind   CAP binding site: CAP binding activates transcription in the presence of cAMP. E. coli catabolite activator protein
   1883..1975    -  CDS            lacI (fragment): lac repressor; lacI; The lac repressor binds to the lac operator to inhibit transcription in E. coli. This inhibition can be relieved by adding lactose or isopropyl-β-D-thiogalactopyranoside (IPTG).
   2158..2746    -  rep_origin     ori: high-copy-number ColE1/pMB1/pBR322/pUC origin of replication
   2917..3777    -  CDS            AmpR: β-lactamase; bla; confers resistance to ampicillin, carbenicillin, and related antibiotics
   3778..3882    -  promoter       AmpR promoter: bla
   3935..4363    -  rep_origin     f1 ori (sequence partly withheld): f1 bacteriophage origin of replication; arrow indicates direction of (+) strand synthesis
   4368..93      -  CDS            lacZα (fragment) (across the origin): LacZα fragment of β-galactosidase; lacZ fragment
>Addgene plasmid #132345 | PV422 | depositor full sequence | sequence record 254133 | PV422 sequence 4432 bps
AGCTGGCGAAAGGGGGATGTGCTGCAAGGCGATTAAGTTGGGTAACGCCAGGGTTTTCCCAGTCACGACG
TTGTAAAACGACGGCCAGTGAATTGTAATACGACTCACTATAGGGCGAATTGGGTACCGGGCCCCCCCTC
GAGGTCGACGGTATCGATAAGCTTTGAGAGTACAATGATGAACCTAGATTAATCAATGCCAAAGTCTGAA
AAATGCACCCTCAGTCTATGATCCAGAAAATCAAGATTGCTTGAGGCCCTGTTCGGTTGTTCCGGATTAG
AGCCCCGGATTAATTCCTAGCCGGATTACTTCTCTAATTTATATAGATTTTGATGAGCTGGAATGAATCC
TGGCTTATTCCGGTACAACCGAACAGGCCCTGAAGGATACCAGTAATCGCTGAGCTAAATTGGCATGCTG
TCAGAGTGTCAGTATTGCAGCAAGGTAGTGAGATAACCGGCATCATGGTGCCAGTTTGATGGCACCATTA
GGGTTAGAGATGGTGGCCATGGGCGCATGTCCTGGCCAACTTTGTATGATATATGGCAGGGTGAATAGGA
AAGTAAAATTGTATTGTAAAAAGGGATTTCTTCTGTTTGTTAGCGCATGTACAAGGAATGCAAGTTTTGA
GCGAGGGGGCATCAAAGATCTGGCTGTGTTTCCAGCTGTTTTTGTTAGCCCCATCGAATCCTTGACATAA
TGATCCCGCTTAAATAAGCAACCTCGCTTGTATAGTTCCTTGTGCTCTAACACACGATGATGATAAGTCG
TAAAATAGTGGTGTCCAAAGAATTTCCAGGCCCAGTTGTAAAAGCTAAAATGCTATTCGAATTTCTACTA
GCAGTAAGTCGTGTTTAGAAATTATTTTTTTATATACCTTTTTTCCTTCTATGTACAGTAGGACACAGTG
TCAGCGCCGCGTTGACGGAGAATATTTGCAAAAAAGTAAAAGAGAAAGTCATAGCGGCGTATGTGCCAAA
AACTTCGTCACAGAGAGGGCCATAAGAAACATGGCCCACGGCCCAATACGAAGCACCGCGACGAAGCCCA
AACAGCAGTCCGTAGGTGGAGCAAAGCGCTGGGTAATACGCAAACGTTTTGTCCCACCTTGACTAATCAC
AAGAGTGGAGCGTACCTTATAAACCGAGCCGCAAGCACCGAATTGTTTTTCCCGCACACGCGGGGGTGAT
CCTTCTAAACGCTAAAGAGGAAGAGGACAGAAAGAGTTTTTCCCGCACACGCGGGGGTGATCCTTTTTTT
TGCGGCCGCGAATTCCTGCAGGGCCCTCTTGTCGGACCAGTTGCCCACCACGTTGGTGAGCTCGGTGAGG
CCCTTCATTGAGAGGAAGGAGGTCATGAGGTGCCTACCGATGTGGGACTTGGGGCCGTTCTTGATGGCGA
AGATGGAGTAGGGGGCGTTCTTCTTGAGGGCCTTGTTGTAGGACCTCACGAGGTTGTCCTTGAGGAGCTG
GTACTCCTGCTTGTTGGAGGAGGAGTTGCCGGTCCTGTTCACCCTCTTGAGCACGGGCTCTGAGTTCCTG
AGGAACTCGTCGAGGTACACGAGGGGGTCGATCCTGCCGCGAGCGGAGAAGAAGTAGATGTGCCTGGACA
CGGAGGTCTTGGTCTCGGTCACGAGGCACTGGATGATCACGCCGAGGTACTTGTTCTGACTAGTTCTAGA
GCGGCCGCCACCGCGGTGGAGCTCCAGCTTTTGTTCCCTTTAGTGAGGGTTAATTTCGAGCTTGGCGTAA
TCATGGTCATAGCTGTTTCCTGTGTGAAATTGTTATCCGCTCACAATTCCACACAACATACGAGCCGGAA
GCATAAAGTGTAAAGCCTGGGGTGCCTAATGAGTGAGCTAACTCACATTAATTGCGTTGCGCTCACTGCC
CGCTTTCCAGTCGGGAAACCTGTCGTGCCAGCTGCATTAATGAATCGGCCAACGCGCGGGGAGAGGCGGT
TTGCGTATTGGGCGCTCTTCCGCTTCCTCGCTCACTGACTCGCTGCGCTCGGTCGTTCGGCTGCGGCGAG
CGGTATCAGCTCACTCAAAGGCGGTAATACGGTTATCCACAGAATCAGGGGATAACGCAGGAAAGAACAT
GTGAGCAAAAGGCCAGCAAAAGGCCAGGAACCGTAAAAAGGCCGCGTTGCTGGCGTTTTTCCATAGGCTC
CGCCCCCCTGACGAGCATCACAAAAATCGACGCTCAAGTCAGAGGTGGCGAAACCCGACAGGACTATAAA
GATACCAGGCGTTTCCCCCTGGAAGCTCCCTCGTGCGCTCTCCTGTTCCGACCCTGCCGCTTACCGGATA
CCTGTCCGCCTTTCTCCCTTCGGGAAGCGTGGCGCTTTCTCATAGCTCACGCTGTAGGTATCTCAGTTCG
GTGTAGGTCGTTCGCTCCAAGCTGGGCTGTGTGCACGAACCCCCCGTTCAGCCCGACCGCTGCGCCTTAT
CCGGTAACTATCGTCTTGAGTCCAACCCGGTAAGACACGACTTATCGCCACTGGCAGCAGCCACTGGTAA
CAGGATTAGCAGAGCGAGGTATGTAGGCGGTGCTACAGAGTTCTTGAAGTGGTGGCCTAACTACGGCTAC
ACTAGAAGGACAGTATTTGGTATCTGCGCTCTGCTGAAGCCAGTTACCTTCGGAAAAAGAGTTGGTAGCT
CTTGATCCGGCAAACAAACCACCGCTGGTAGCGGTGGTTTTTTTGTTTGCAAGCAGCAGATTACGCGCAG
AAAAAAAGGATCTCAAGAAGATCCTTTGATCTTTTCTACGGGGTCTGACGCTCAGTGGAACGAAAACTCA
CGTTAAGGGATTTTGGTCATGAGATTATCAAAAAGGATCTTCACCTAGATCCTTTTAAATTAAAAATGAA
GTTTTAAATCAATCTAAAGTATATATGAGTAAACTTGGTCTGACAGTTACCAATGCTTAATCAGTGAGGC
ACCTATCTCAGCGATCTGTCTATTTCGTTCATCCATAGTTGCCTGACTCCCCGTCGTGTAGATAACTACG
ATACGGGAGGGCTTACCATCTGGCCCCAGTGCTGCAATGATACCGCGAGACCCACGCTCACCGGCTCCAG
ATTTATCAGCAATAAACCAGCCAGCCGGAAGGGCCGAGCGCAGAAGTGGTCCTGCAACTTTATCCGCCTC
CATCCAGTCTATTAATTGTTGCCGGGAAGCTAGAGTAAGTAGTTCGCCAGTTAATAGTTTGCGCAACGTT
GTTGCCATTGCTACAGGCATCGTGGTGTCACGCTCGTCGTTTGGTATGGCTTCATTCAGCTCCGGTTCCC
AACGATCAAGGCGAGTTACATGATCCCCCATGTTGTGCAAAAAAGCGGTTAGCTCCTTCGGTCCTCCGAT
CGTTGTCAGAAGTAAGTTGGCCGCAGTGTTATCACTCATGGTTATGGCAGCACTGCATAATTCTCTTACT
GTCATGCCATCCGTAAGATGCTTTTCTGTGACTGGTGAGTACTCAACCAAGTCATTCTGAGAATAGTGTA
TGCGGCGACCGAGTTGCTCTTGCCCGGCGTCAATACGGGATAATACCGCGCCACATAGCAGAACTTTAAA
AGTGCTCATCATTGGAAAACGTTCTTCGGGGCGAAAACTCTCAAGGATCTTACCGCTGTTGAGATCCAGT
TCGATGTAACCCACTCGTGCACCCAACTGATCTTCAGCATCTTTTACTTTCACCAGCGTTTCTGGGTGAG
CAAAAACAGGAAGGCAAAATGCCGCAAAAAAGGGAATAAGGGCGACACGGAAATGTTGAATACTCATACT
CTTCCTTTTTCAATATTATTGAAGCATTTATCAGGGTTATTGTCTCATGAGCGGATACATATTTGAATGT
ATTTAGAAAAATAAACAAATAGGGGTTCCGCGCACATTTCCCCGAAAAGTGCCACCTAAATTGTAAGCGT
TAATATTTTGTTAAAATTCGCGTTAAATTTTTGTTAAATCAGCTCATTTTTTAACCAATAGGCCGAAATC
GGCAAAATCCCTTATAAATCAAAAGAATAGACCGAGATAGGGT
[37 nt withheld, positions 4034-4070]
AAAGAACGTGGACTCCAACGTCAAAGG
[49 nt withheld, positions 4098-4146]
T
[91 nt withheld, positions 4148-4238]
G
[124 nt withheld, positions 4240-4363]
CCCATTCGCCATTCAGGCTGCGCAACTGTTGGGAAGGGCGATCGGTGCGGGCCTCTTCGCTATTACGCC
