Features (pLannotate 1.2.2; 14 found; start..end, strand, type, name):
    354..511     -  CDS            lacZα (fragment): LacZα fragment of β-galactosidase; lacZ fragment
    514..532     +  promoter       T7 promoter: promoter for bacteriophage T7 RNA polymerase
    541..582     -  misc_feature   MCS (fragment): pBluescript multiple cloning site
   1700..2086    -  CDS            FLP1 (fragment): FLP_YEAST - Experimental evidence at protein level: Swiss-Prot protein existence level 1. Part of the plasmid amplification system, which corrects any decrease in copy number caused by a rare missegregation event. Catalyzes the recombination between the large inverted repetitions of the 2-micron plasmid during plasmid replication. This recombination event changes the direction of one of the two replication forks in the bidirectionally replicating molecule, effectively resulting in multiple rounds of replication from a single initiation event. Binds specifically to the FLP recognition target (F
   2087..2122    -  misc_feature   MCS (fragment): pBluescript multiple cloning site
   2135..2153    -  promoter       T3 promoter: promoter for bacteriophage T3 RNA polymerase
   2198..2214    -  protein_bind   lac operator: The lac repressor binds to the lac operator to inhibit transcription in E. coli. This inhibition can be relieved by adding lactose or isopropyl-β-D-thiogalactopyranoside (IPTG). lac repressor encoded by lacI
   2222..2252    -  promoter       lac promoter: promoter for the E. coli lac operon
   2267..2288    -  protein_bind   CAP binding site: CAP binding activates transcription in the presence of cAMP. E. coli catabolite activator protein
   2301..2393    -  CDS            lacI (fragment): lac repressor; lacI; The lac repressor binds to the lac operator to inhibit transcription in E. coli. This inhibition can be relieved by adding lactose or isopropyl-β-D-thiogalactopyranoside (IPTG).
   2576..3164    -  rep_origin     ori: high-copy-number ColE1/pMB1/pBR322/pUC origin of replication
   3335..4195    -  CDS            AmpR: β-lactamase; bla; confers resistance to ampicillin, carbenicillin, and related antibiotics
   4196..4300    -  promoter       AmpR promoter: bla
   4353..349     -  rep_origin     f1 ori (across the origin) (sequence partly withheld): f1 bacteriophage origin of replication; arrow indicates direction of (+) strand synthesis
>Addgene plasmid #132345 | PV422 | addgene full sequence | sequence record 257172 | Addgene NGS Result
GAATAGACCGAGATAGGGT
[37 nt withheld, positions 20-56]
AAAGAACGTGGACTCCAACGTCAAAGG
[49 nt withheld, positions 84-132]
T
[91 nt withheld, positions 134-224]
G
[124 nt withheld, positions 226-349]
CCCATTCGCCATTCAGGCTGCGCAACTGTTGGGAAGGGCGATCGGTGCGGGCCTCTTCGCTATTACGCCA
GCTGGCGAAAGGGGGATGTGCTGCAAGGCGATTAAGTTGGGTAACGCCAGGGTTTTCCCAGTCACGACGT
TGTAAAACGACGGCCAGTGAATTGTAATACGACTCACTATAGGGCGAATTGGGTACCGGGCCCCCCCTCG
AGGTCGACGGTATCGATAAGCTTTGAGAGTACAATGATGAACCTAGATTAATCAATGCCAAAGTCTGAAA
AATGCACCCTCAGTCTATGATCCAGAAAATCAAGATTGCTTGAGGCCCTGTTCGGTTGTTCCGGATTAGA
GCCCCGGATTAATTCCTAGCCGGATTACTTCTCTAATTTATATAGATTTTGATGAGCTGGAATGAATCCT
GGCTTATTCCGGTACAACCGAACAGGCCCTGAAGGATACCAGTAATCGCTGAGCTAAATTGGCATGCTGT
CAGAGTGTCAGTATTGCAGCAAGGTAGTGAGATAACCGGCATCATGGTGCCAGTTTGATGGCACCATTAG
GGTTAGAGATGGTGGCCATGGGCGCATGTCCTGGCCAACTTTGTATGATATATGGCAGGGTGAATAGGAA
AGTAAAATTGTATTGTAAAAAGGGATTTCTTCTGTTTGTTAGCGCATGTACAAGGAATGCAAGTTTTGAG
CGAGGGGGCATCAAAGATCTGGCTGTGTTTCCAGCTGTTTTTGTTAGCCCCATCGAATCCTTGACATAAT
GATCCCGCTTAAATAAGCAACCTCGCTTGTATAGTTCCTTGTGCTCTAACACACGATGATGATAAGTCGT
AAAATAGTGGTGTCCAAAGAATTTCCAGGCCCAGTTGTAAAAGCTAAAATGCTATTCGAATTTCTACTAG
CAGTAAGTCGTGTTTAGAAATTATTTTTTTATATACCTTTTTTCCTTCTATGTACAGTAGGACACAGTGT
CAGCGCCGCGTTGACGGAGAATATTTGCAAAAAAGTAAAAGAGAAAGTCATAGCGGCGTATGTGCCAAAA
ACTTCGTCACAGAGAGGGCCATAAGAAACATGGCCCACGGCCCAATACGAAGCACCGCGACGAAGCCCAA
ACAGCAGTCCGTAGGTGGAGCAAAGCGCTGGGTAATACGCAAACGTTTTGTCCCACCTTGACTAATCACA
AGAGTGGAGCGTACCTTATAAACCGAGCCGCAAGCACCGAATTGTTTTTCCCGCACACGCGGGGGTGATC
CTTCTAAACGCTAAAGAGGAAGAGGACAGAAAGAGTTTTTCCCGCACACGCGGGGGTGATCCTTTTTTTT
GCGGCCGCGAATTCCTGCAGGGCCCTCTTGTCGGACCAGTTGCCCACCACGTTGGTGAGCTCGGTGAGGC
CCTTCATTGAGAGGAAGGAGGTCATGAGGTGCCTACCGATGTGGGACTTGGGGCCGTTCTTGATGGCGAA
GATGGAGTAGGGGGCGTTCTTCTTGAGGGCCTTGTTGTAGGACCTCACGAGGTTGTCCTTGAGGAGCTGG
TACTCCTGCTTGTTGGAGGAGGAGTTGCCGGTCCTGTTCACCCTCTTGAGCACGGGCTCTGAGTTCCTGA
GGAACTCGTCGAGGTACACGAGGGGGTCGATCCTGCCGCGAGCGGAGAAGAAGTAGATGTGCCTGGACAC
GGAGGTCTTGGTCTCGGTCACGAGGCACTGGATGATCACGCCGAGGTACTTGTTCTGACTAGTTCTAGAG
CGGCCGCCACCGCGGTGGAGCTCCAGCTTTTGTTCCCTTTAGTGAGGGTTAATTTCGAGCTTGGCGTAAT
CATGGTCATAGCTGTTTCCTGTGTGAAATTGTTATCCGCTCACAATTCCACACAACATACGAGCCGGAAG
CATAAAGTGTAAAGCCTGGGGTGCCTAATGAGTGAGCTAACTCACATTAATTGCGTTGCGCTCACTGCCC
GCTTTCCAGTCGGGAAACCTGTCGTGCCAGCTGCATTAATGAATCGGCCAACGCGCGGGGAGAGGCGGTT
TGCGTATTGGGCGCTCTTCCGCTTCCTCGCTCACTGACTCGCTGCGCTCGGTCGTTCGGCTGCGGCGAGC
GGTATCAGCTCACTCAAAGGCGGTAATACGGTTATCCACAGAATCAGGGGATAACGCAGGAAAGAACATG
TGAGCAAAAGGCCAGCAAAAGGCCAGGAACCGTAAAAAGGCCGCGTTGCTGGCGTTTTTCCATAGGCTCC
GCCCCCCTGACGAGCATCACAAAAATCGACGCTCAAGTCAGAGGTGGCGAAACCCGACAGGACTATAAAG
ATACCAGGCGTTTCCCCCTGGAAGCTCCCTCGTGCGCTCTCCTGTTCCGACCCTGCCGCTTACCGGATAC
CTGTCCGCCTTTCTCCCTTCGGGAAGCGTGGCGCTTTCTCATAGCTCACGCTGTAGGTATCTCAGTTCGG
TGTAGGTCGTTCGCTCCAAGCTGGGCTGTGTGCACGAACCCCCCGTTCAGCCCGACCGCTGCGCCTTATC
CGGTAACTATCGTCTTGAGTCCAACCCGGTAAGACACGACTTATCGCCACTGGCAGCAGCCACTGGTAAC
AGGATTAGCAGAGCGAGGTATGTAGGCGGTGCTACAGAGTTCTTGAAGTGGTGGCCTAACTACGGCTACA
CTAGAAGAACAGTATTTGGTATCTGCGCTCTGCTGAAGCCAGTTACCTTCGGAAAAAGAGTTGGTAGCTC
TTGATCCGGCAAACAAACCACCGCTGGTAGCGGTGGTTTTTTTGTTTGCAAGCAGCAGATTACGCGCAGA
AAAAAAGGATCTCAAGAAGATCCTTTGATCTTTTCTACGGGGTCTGACGCTCAGTGGAACGAAAACTCAC
GTTAAGGGATTTTGGTCATGAGATTATCAAAAAGGATCTTCACCTAGATCCTTTTAAATTAAAAATGAAG
TTTTAAATCAATCTAAAGTATATATGAGTAAACTTGGTCTGACAGTTACCAATGCTTAATCAGTGAGGCA
CCTATCTCAGCGATCTGTCTATTTCGTTCATCCATAGTTGCCTGACTCCCCGTCGTGTAGATAACTACGA
TACGGGAGGGCTTACCATCTGGCCCCAGTGCTGCAATGATACCGCGAGACCCACGCTCACCGGCTCCAGA
TTTATCAGCAATAAACCAGCCAGCCGGAAGGGCCGAGCGCAGAAGTGGTCCTGCAACTTTATCCGCCTCC
ATCCAGTCTATTAATTGTTGCCGGGAAGCTAGAGTAAGTAGTTCGCCAGTTAATAGTTTGCGCAACGTTG
TTGCCATTGCTACAGGCATCGTGGTGTCACGCTCGTCGTTTGGTATGGCTTCATTCAGCTCCGGTTCCCA
ACGATCAAGGCGAGTTACATGATCCCCCATGTTGTGCAAAAAAGCGGTTAGCTCCTTCGGTCCTCCGATC
GTTGTCAGAAGTAAGTTGGCCGCAGTGTTATCACTCATGGTTATGGCAGCACTGCATAATTCTCTTACTG
TCATGCCATCCGTAAGATGCTTTTCTGTGACTGGTGAGTACTCAACCAAGTCATTCTGAGAATAGTGTAT
GCGGCGACCGAGTTGCTCTTGCCCGGCGTCAATACGGGATAATACCGCGCCACATAGCAGAACTTTAAAA
GTGCTCATCATTGGAAAACGTTCTTCGGGGCGAAAACTCTCAAGGATCTTACCGCTGTTGAGATCCAGTT
CGATGTAACCCACTCGTGCACCCAACTGATCTTCAGCATCTTTTACTTTCACCAGCGTTTCTGGGTGAGC
AAAAACAGGAAGGCAAAATGCCGCAAAAAAGGGAATAAGGGCGACACGGAAATGTTGAATACTCATACTC
TTCCTTTTTCAATATTATTGAAGCATTTATCAGGGTTATTGTCTCATGAGCGGATACATATTTGAATGTA
TTTAGAAAAATAAACAAATAGGGGTTCCGCGCACATTTCCCCGAAAAGTGCCACCTAAATTGTAAGCGTT
AATATTTTGTTAAAATTCGCGTTAAATTTTTGTTAAATCAGCTCATTTTTTAACCAATAGGCCGAAATCG
GCAAAATCCCTTATAAATCAAAA
